>Addgene plasmid #62247 | pAN-PA1-RFP | depositor full sequence | sequence record 102044 | pAN-PA1-RFP sequence 4330 bps
ATGAGGGAAGCGGTGATCGCCGAAGTATCGACTCAACTATCAGAGGTAGTTGGCGTCATCGAGCGCCATC
TCGAACCGACGTTGCTGGCCGTACATTTGTACGGCTCCGCAGTGGATGGCGGCCTGAAGCCACACAGTGA
TATTGATTTGCTGGTTACGGTGACCGTAAGGCTTGATGAAACAACGCGGCGAGCTTTGATCAACGACCTT
TTGGAAACTTCGGCTTCCCCTGGAGAGAGCGAGATTCTCCGCGCTGTAGAAGTCACCATTGTTGTGCACG
ACGACATCATTCCGTGGCGTTATCCAGCTAAGCGCGAACTGCAATTTGGAGAATGGCAGCGCAATGACAT
TCTTGCAGGTATCTTCGAGCCAGCCACGATCGACATTGATCTGGCTATCTTGCTGACAAAAGCAAGAGAA
CATAGCGTTGCCTTGGTAGGTCCAGCGGCGGAGGAACTCTTTGATCCGGTTCCTGAACAGGATCTATTTG
AGGCGCTAAATGAAACCTTAACGCTATGGAACTCGCCGCCCGACTGGGCTGGCGATGAGCGAAATGTAGT
GCTTACGTTGTCCCGCATTTGGTACAGCGCAGTAACCGGCAAAATCGCGCCGAAGGATGTCGCTGCCGAC
TGGGCAATGGAGCGCCTGCCGGCCCAGTATCAGCCCGTCATACTTGAAGCTAGACAGGCTTATCTTGGAC
AAGAAGAAGATCGCTTGGCCTCGCGCACAGATCAGTTGGAAGAATTTGTCCACTACGTGAAAGGCGAGAT
CACCAAGGTAGTCGGCAAATAATACTAGCTCCGGCAAAAAAACGGGCAAGGTGTCACCACCCTGCCCTTT
TTCTTTAAAACCGAAAAGATTACTTCGCGTTTGCCACCTGACGTCTAAGAACTCGGTACCAAACCAATTA
TTGAAGACGCTGAAAAGCGTCTTTTTTTGTTTCGGTCCTCCGAATGACATGCGTCTCCTTTACACCTAGC
TCAGTCCTAGGTATTATGCTAGCAGCTGTCACCGGATGTGCTTTCCGGTCTGATGAGTCCGTGAGGACGA
AACAGCCTCTACAAATAATTTTGTTTAATACTAGAGTCACACAGGAAAGTACTAGATGGCTTCCTCCGAA
GACGTTATCAAAGAGTTCATGCGTTTCAAAGTTCGTATGGAAGGTTCCGTTAACGGTCACGAGTTCGAAA
TCGAAGGTGAAGGTGAAGGTCGTCCGTACGAAGGTACCCAGACCGCTAAACTGAAAGTTACCAAAGGTGG
TCCGCTGCCGTTCGCTTGGGACATCCTGTCCCCGCAGTTCCAGTACGGTTCCAAAGCTTACGTTAAACAC
CCGGCTGACATCCCGGACTACCTGAAACTGTCCTTCCCGGAAGGTTTCAAATGGGAACGTGTTATGAACT
TCGAAGACGGTGGTGTTGTTACCGTTACCCAGGACTCCTCCCTGCAAGACGGTGAGTTCATCTACAAAGT
TAAACTGCGTGGTACCAACTTCCCGTCCGACGGTCCGGTTATGCAGAAAAAAACCATGGGTTGGGAAGCT
TCCACCGAACGTATGTACCCGGAAGACGGTGCTCTGAAAGGTGAAATCAAAATGCGTCTGAAACTGAAAG
ACGGTGGTCACTACGACGCTGAAGTTAAAACCACCTACATGGCTAAAAAACCGGTTCAGCTGCCGGGTGC
TTACAAAACCGACATCAAACTGGACATCACCTCCCACAACGAAGACTACACCATCGTTGAACAGTACGAA
CGTGCTGAAGGTCGTCACTCCACCGGTGCTTAATAATACTAGAGCCAGGCATCAAATAAAACGAAAGGCT
CAGTCGAAAGACTGGGCCTTTCGTTTTATCTGTTGTTTGTCGGTGAACGCTCTCTACTAGAGTCACACTG
GCTCACCTTCGGGTGGGCCTTTCTGCGTTTATAGCTCACTCAAAGGCGGTAATACGGTTATCCACAGAAT
CAGGGGATAACGCAGGAAAGAACATGTGAGCAAAAGGCCAGCAAAAGGCCAGGAACCGTAAAAACTGTCA
GACCAAGTTTACGAGCTCGCTTGGACTCCTGTTGATAGATCCAGTAATGACCTCAGAACTCCATCTGGAT
TTGTTCAGAACGCTCGGTTGCCGCCGGGCGTTTTTTATTGGTGAGAATCCAAGCACTAGGGACAGTAAGA
CGGGTAAGCCTGTTGATGATACCGCTGCCTTACTGGGTGCATTAGCCAGTCTGAATGACCTGTCACGGGA
TAATCCGAAGTGGTCAGACTGGAAAATCAGAGGGCAGGAACTGCTGAACAGCAAAAAGTCAGATAGCACC
ACATAGCAGACCCGCCATAAAACGCCCTGAGAAGCCCGTGACGGGCTTTTCTTGTATTATGGGTAGTTTC
CTTGCATGAATCCATAAAAGGCGCCTGTAGTGCCATTTACCCCCATTCACTGCCAGAGCCGTGAGCGCAG
CGAACTGAATGTCACGAAAAAGACAGCGACTCAGGTGCCTGATGGTCGGAGACAAAAGGAATATTCAGCG
ATTTGCCCGAGCTTGCGAGGGTGCTACTTAAGCCTTTAGGGTTTTAAGGTCTGTTTTGTAGAGGAGCAAA
CAGCGTTTGCGACATCCTTTTGTAATACTGCGGAACTGACTAAAGTAGTGAGTTATACACAGGGCTGGGA
TCTATTCTTTTTATCTTTTTTTATTCTTTCTTTATTCTATAAATTATAACCACTTGAATATAAACAAAAA
AAACACACAAAGGTCTAGCGGAATTTACAGAGGGTCTAGCAGAATTTACAAGTTTTCCAGCAAAGGTCTA
GCAGAATTTACAGATACCCACAACTCAAAGGAAAAGGACATGTAATTATCATTGACTAGCCCATCTCAAT
TGGTATAGTGATTAAAATCACCTAGACCAATTGAGATGTATGTCTGAATTAGTTGTTTTCAAAGCAAATG
AACTAGCGATTAGTCGCTATGACTTAACGGAGCATGAAACCAAGCTAATTTTATGCTGTGTGGCACTACT
CAACCCCACGATTGAAAACCCTACAAGGAAAGAACGGACGGTATCGTTCACTTATAACCAATACGCTCAG
ATGATGAACATCAGTAGGGAAAATGCTTATGGTGTATTAGCTAAAGCAACCAGAGAGCTGATGACGAGAA
CTGTGGAAATCAGGAATCCTTTGGTTAAAGGCTTTGAGATTTTCCAGTGGACAAACTATGCCAAGTTCTC
AAGCGAAAAATTAGAATTAGTTTTTAGTGAAGAGATATTGCCTTATCTTTTCCAGTTAAAAAAATTCATA
AAATATAATCTGGAACATGTTAAGTCTTTTGAAAACAAATACTCTATGAGGATTTATGAGTGGTTATTAA
AAGAACTAACACAAAAGAAAACTCACAAGGCAAATATAGAGATTAGCCTTGATGAATTTAAGTTCATGTT
AATGCTTGAAAATAACTACCATGAGTTTAAAAGGCTTAACCAATGGGTTTTGAAACCAATAAGTAAAGAT
TTAAACACTTACAGCAATATGAAATTGGTGGTTGATAAGCGAGGCCGCCCGACTGATACGTTGATTTTCC
AAGTTGAACTAGATAGACAAATGGATCTCGTAACCGAACTTGAGAACAACCAGATAAAAATGAATGGTGA
CAAAATACCAACAACCATTACATCAGATTCCTACCTACGTAACGGACTAAGAAAAACACTACACGATGCT
TTAACTGCAAAAATTCAGCTCACCAGTTTTGAGGCAAAATTTTTGAGTGACATGCAAAGTAAGCATGATC
TCAATGGTTCGTTCTCATGGCTCACGCAAAAACAACGAACCACACTAGAGAACATACTGGCTAAATACGG
AAGGATCTGAGGTTCTTATGGCTCTTGTATCTATCAGTGAAGCATCAAGACTAACAAACAAAAGTAGAAC
AACTGTTCACCGTTAGATATCAAAGGGAAAACTGTCCATATGCACAGATGAAAACGGTGTAAAAAAGATA
GATACATCAGAGCTTTTACGAGTTTTTGGTGCATTTAAAGCTGTTCACCATGAACAGATCGACAATGTAA
CGATTATCAAAAAGGATCTTCACCTAGATCCTTTTAAATTAAAAATGAAGCTTCGTTGTGTCTCAAAATC
TCTGATGTTACATTGCACAAGATAAAAATATATCATCATGAACAATAAAACTGTCTGCTTACATAAACAG
TAATACAAGGGGTGTTTACTAGAGGTTGATCGGGCACGTAAGAGGTTCCAACTTTCACCATAATGAAATA
AGATCACTACCGGGCGTATTTTTTGAGTTATCGAGATTTTCAGGAGCTAAGGAAGCTAAA
Features (pLannotate 1.2.2; 12 found; start..end, strand, type, name):
      1..792     +  CDS            SmR: aminoglycoside adenylyltransferase (Murphy, 1985); aadA; confers resistance to spectinomycin and streptomycin
    800..859     +  terminator     his operon terminator: This putative transcriptin terminator from the E. coli his operon has a 2-bp deletion introduced during synthesis. Its efficiency has not been determined.
    976..1003    +  promoter       J23119 promoter (fragment): bacterial promoter (Registry of Standard Biological Parts BBa J23119)
   1006..1055    +  misc_RNA       sTRSV HHRz: hammerhead ribozyme from the tobacco ringspot virus satellite RNA (Khvorova et al., 2003)
   1106..1780    +  CDS            mRFP1: mRFP1 is a basic (constitutively fluorescent) red fluorescent protein published in 2002, derived from Discosoma sp.. It is reported to be a somewhat slowly-maturing monomer with low acid sensitivity.
   1803..1874    +  terminator     rrnB T1 terminator: transcription terminator T1 from the E. coli rrnB gene
   1890..1917    +  terminator     T7Te terminator: phage T7 early transcription terminator
   1923..1995    -  rep_origin     RSF ori (fragment): Plasmids containing the RSF 1030 origin of replication can be propagated in E. coli cells that contain additional plasmids with compatible origins.
   2054..2148    +  terminator     lambda t0 terminator: transcription terminator from phage lambda
   2640..2862    +  rep_origin     pSC101 ori: low-copy replication origin that requires the Rep101 protein
   2910..3860    +  CDS            Rep101: RepA protein needed for replication with the pSC101 origin; rep101
   4233..4330    +  promoter       cat promoter: promoter of the E. coli cat gene encoding chloramphenicol acetyltransferase
