[The description below was written by a language model from this plasmid's Addgene catalogue record and pLannotate feature annotations shown in this document.]
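Description:
pAN-PA1-RFP is a 4,330 bp bacterial expression plasmid that serves as a fluorescent reporter in CRISPR/Cas-based genetic circuits in E. coli. The catalogue lists its backbone as unknown, but the feature table shows a pSC101 origin together with the Rep101 (RepA) protein it requires for replication, a pairing that normally gives low copy number, although the record itself lists copy number as unknown. A short fragment annotated as RSF origin is also present, but it is too small to be a functional replicon. Selection relies on the aadA aminoglycoside adenylyltransferase gene (SmR), which confers streptomycin and spectinomycin resistance. On the circular map, the cat promoter lies immediately upstream of this gene and probably drives it, and a his operon terminator follows the gene.

The payload is an mRFP1 coding sequence under the synthetic promoter pA1, one of five sgRNA-repressible promoters in this reporter series. The annotation software recognises part of this promoter as a fragment of the strong constitutive J23119 promoter, which suggests a derivative of that scaffold, presumably carrying a specific guide RNA target site, although the record does not describe the design. A hammerhead ribozyme from the tobacco ringspot virus satellite RNA lies between the promoter and the reporter. Such a ribozyme cleaves the 5' end of the transcript, a common way to insulate expression from promoter-dependent leader sequences. The rrnB T1 and T7Te terminators close the cassette, and a lambda t0 terminator lies further downstream. In use, red fluorescence drops when the matching sgRNA, presumably acting with a catalytically inactive Cas9, blocks transcription from pA1. This lets users measure repression strength and orthogonality among guide–promoter pairs.
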