Addgene plasmid #62247: pAN-PA1-RFP
Purpose: reporter plasmid that encodes one of five synthetic sgRNA-repressible promoters that express mRFP1
Depositing lab: Christopher Voigt. Depositing organization: Massachusetts Institute of Technology. Publication: Multi-input CRISPR/Cas genetic circuits that interface host regulatory networks. Nielsen AA, Voigt CA. Mol Syst Biol. 2014 Nov 24;10:763. doi: 10.15252/msb.20145735. PubMed 25422271.
Backbone
  Vector backbone: unknown
  Total vector size (bp): 4330
  Vector type: Bacterial Expression
Growth in bacteria
  Bacterial resistance: Streptomycin, 50 μg/mL
  Growth temperature: 37°C
  Growth strain: DH5alpha
  Copy number: Unknown
Gene/Insert
  Gene/Insert name: mRFP
  Promoter: pA1
  Cloning method: Unknown
  Sequencing primers: 5′ RNAde-BB-1F tgccacctgacgtctaagaa
Terms and licenses: Academic/Nonprofit Terms; Industry Terms: Not Available to Industry
How to cite: pAN-PA1-RFP was a gift from Christopher Voigt (Addgene plasmid # 62247 ; http://n2t.net/addgene:62247 ; RRID:Addgene_62247)
