>Addgene plasmid #62247 | pAN-PA1-RFP | depositor partial sequence | sequence record 102053 | pA1
TTTACACCTAGCTCAGTCCTAGGTATTATGCTAGC
