>Addgene plasmid #62247 | pAN-PA1-RFP | addgene partial sequence | sequence record 106848 | Spect-F 5'-cagcccgtcatacttgaagc-3'
CGCTTGGCCTCGCGCACAGATCAGTTGGAAGAATTTGTCCACTACGTGAAAGGCGAGATCACCAAGGTAG
TCGGCAAATAATACTAGCTCCGGCAAAAAAACGGGCAAGGTGTCACCACCCTGCCCTTTTTCTTTAAAAC
CGAAAAGATTACTTCGCGTTTGCCACCTGACGTCTAAGAACTCGGTACCAAACCAATTATTGAAGACGCT
GAAAAGCGTCTTTTTTTGTTTCGGTCCTCCGAATGACATGCGTCTCCTTTACACCTAGCTCAGTCCTAGG
TATTATGCTAGCAGCTGTCACCGGATGTGCTTTCCGGTCTGATGAGTCCGTGAGGACGAAACAGCCTCTA
CAAATAATTTTGTTTAATACTAGAGTCACACAGGAAAGTACTAGATGGCTTCCTCCGAAGACGTTATCAA
AGAGTTCATGCGTTTCAAAGTTCGTATGGAAGGTTCCGTTAACGGTCACGAGTTCGAAATCGAAGGTGAA
GGTGAAGGTCGTCCGTACGAAGGTACCCAGACCGCTAAACTGAAAGTTACCAAAGGTGGTCCGCTGCCGT
TCGCTTGGGACATCCTGTCCCCGCAGTTCCAGTACGGTTCCAAAGCTTACGTTAAACACCCGGCTGACAT
CCCGGACTACCTGAAACTGTCCTTCCCGGAAGGTTTCAAATGGGAACGTGTTATGAACTTCGAAGACGGT
GGTGTTGTTACCGTTACCCAGGACTCCTCCCTGCAAGACGGTGAGTTCATCTACAAAGTTAAACTGCGTG
GTACCAACTTCCCGTCCGACGGTCCGGTTATGCAGAAA
